>Addgene plasmid #156774 | pD649-HAsp-KIR3DX1-Fc(DAPA)-AviTag-6xHis | addgene full sequence | sequence record 432345 | Addgene NGS Result
GGCATTGATTATTGACTAGTTATTAATAGTAATCAATTACGGGGTCATTAGTTCATAGCCCATATATGGA
GTTCCGCGTTACATAACTTACGGTAAATGGCCCGCCTGGCTGACCGCCCAACGACCCCCGCCCATTGACG
TCAATAATGACGTATGTTCCCATAGTAACGCCAATAGGGACTTTCCATTGACGTCAATGGGTGGAGTATT
TACGGTAAACTGCCCACTTGGCAGTACATCAAGTGTATCATATGCCAAGTACGCCCCCTATTGACGTCAA
TGACGGTAAATGGCCCGCCTGGCATTATGCCCAGTACATGACCTTATGGGACTTTCCTACTTGGCAGTAC
ATCTACGTATTAGTCATCGCTATTACCATGGTGATGCGGTTTTGGCAGTACATCAATGGGCGTGGATAGC
GGTTTGACTCACGGGGATTTCCAAGTCTCCACCCCATTGACGTCAATGGGAGTTTGTTTTGGCACCAAAA
TCAACGGGACTTTCCAAAATGTCGTAACAACTCCGCCCCATTGACGCAAATGGGCGGTAGGCGTGTACGG
TGGGAGGTCTATATAAGCAGAGCTCGTTTAGTGAACCGTCAGATCGCCTGGAGACGCCATCCACGCTGTT
TTGACCTCCATAGAAGACACCGGGACCGATCCAGCCTCCGCGGCCGGGAACGGTGCATTGGAACGCGGAT
TCCCCGTGCCAAGAGTGACGTAAGTACCGCCTATAGAGTCTATAGGCCCACCCCCTTGGCTTCGTTAGAA
CGCGGCTACAATTAATACATAACCTTATGTATCATACACATACGATTTAGGTGACACTATAGAATAACAT
CCACTTTGCCTTTCTCTCCACAGGTGTCCACTCCCAGGTCCAACTGCACCTCGGTTCTATCGAAAACGCG
CCTGCTAGCGCCACCATGAAGACCATCATTGCCCTGAGCTACATCTTCTGCCTGGTGTTCGCTGCGGCCG
CCCAGAAAATTTGTCCTCATGCCGGCGCTCAGGACAAGTTCTCTCTGTCTGCTTGGCCCTCTCCTGTGGT
GCCTCTTGGAGGAAGAGTGACCCTGAGCTGTCACAGCCACCTGAGATTCGTGATCTGGACCATCTTCCAG
ACCACCGGCACAAGAAGCCACGAGCTGCACACAGGCCTGAGCAACAACATCACAATCAGCCCCGTGACAC
CTGAGCACGCCGGCACATATAGATGCGTGGGCATCTACAAGCACGCCAGCAAGTGGTCCGCCGAGAGCAA
CTCTCTGAAGATCATCGTGACCGGCCTGTTCACCAAGCCTAGCATCTCTGCCCATCCTAGCAGCCTGGTT
CACGCTGGTGCTAGGGTGTCCCTGAGATGTCATAGCGAGCTGGCCTTCGACGAGTTCATCCTGTACAAAG
AGGGCCACATCCAGCACAGCCAGCAGCTGGATCAAGGCATGGAAGCCGGCATCCACTACGTGGAAGCCGT
GTTTTCTATGGGCCCTGTGACACCAGCTCACGCTGGCGCCTATAGATGCTGCGGCTGTTTCAGCCACAGC
AGATACGAGTGGTCTGCCCCTAGCGACCCTCTGGATATCGTGATCACCGGCAAGTATAAGAAGCCCAGCC
TGAGCACCCAGGTGGACCCTATGATGAGACTGGGCGAGAAGCTGACCCTGTTCTGCAGCAGCGAGATCAG
CTTCGACCAGTACCACCTGTTTAGACACGGCGTGGCACACGGACAATGGCTGTCTGGTGGACAGAGACAC
AGAGAGGCCTTCCAGGCCAATTTCAGCGTGGGCAGAGCTACACCTGTGCCTGGCGGCACCTACAGATGCT
ACGGCAGCTTCAACGACAGCCCCTACAAGCCTCCTGTGACCAGATGCAACTTCACCCCTCAAGAGACACT
GCGGGTGCTGCTGTGTCACTCCCAGAATCCTCCACTGAATCTGACCCATCTGGCCCTGAAGGATAGCCCC
GCCACATGTATCTGCAGCCTGGACTCTCAAGGCGCGCCGGGCGGCGACAAGACCCACACCTGCCCCCCCT
GCCCAGCTCCAGAACTGCTGGGAGGGCCTTCCGTGTTCCTGTTCCCCCCCAAGCCCAAGGACACCCTGAT
GATCAGCAGGACCCCCGAGGTGACCTGCGTGGTGGTGGCCGTGTCCCACGAGGACCCAGAGGTGAAGTTC
AACTGGTACGTGGACGGCGTGGAGGTGCACAACGCCAAGACCAAGCCCAGAGAGGAGCAGTACAACAGCA
CCTACAGGGTGGTGTCCGTGCTGACCGTGCTGCACCAGGACTGGCTGAACGGCAAAGAATACAAGTGCAA
AGTCTCCAACAAGGCCCTGGCTGCCCCAATCGAAAAGACAATCAGCAAGGCCAAGGGCCAGCCACGGGAG
CCCCAGGTGTACACCCTGCCCCCCAGCCGGGAGGAGATGACCAAGAACCAGGTGTCCCTGACCTGTCTGG
TGAAGGGCTTCTACCCCAGCGATATCGCCGTGGAGTGGGAGAGCAACGGCCAGCCCGAGAACAACTACAA
GACCACCCCCCCAGTGCTGGACAGCGACGGCAGCTTCTTCCTGTACAGCAAGCTGACCGTGGACAAGTCC
AGGTGGCAGCAGGGCAACGTGTTCAGCTGCAGCGTGATGCACGAGGCCCTGCACAACCACTACACCCAGA
AGTCCCTGAGCCTGAGCCCCGGCGGCAGCGGTCTTAATGATATTTTCGAGGCTCAGAAGATTGAGTGGCA
TGAACACCACCACCATCACCACTAAGGCCGGCCTGTAGTCACTGGCACAACGCGTTACCCGGTAAGCCAA
TCGGGTATACACGGTCGTCATACTGCAGACAGGGTTCTTCTACTTTGCAAGATAGTCTTGAGTAGTAAAA
TAAATAGATAGAGAAAATCAGCCTCGACTGTGCCTTCTAGTTGCCAGCCATCTGTTGTTTGCCCCTCCCC
CGTGCCTTCCTTGACCCTGGAAGGTGCCACTCCCACTGTCCTTTCCTAATAAAATGAGGAAATTGCATCA
CAACACTCAACCCTATCTCGGTCTATTCTTTTGATTTATAAGGGATTTTGCCGATTTCGGCCTATTGGTT
AAAAAATGAGCTGATTTAACAAAAATTTAACGCGAATTAATTCTGTGGAATGTGTGTCAGTTAGGGTGTG
GAAAGTCCCCAGGCTCCCCAGCAGGCAGAAGTATGCAAAGCATGCATCTCAATTAGTCAGCAACCAGGTG
TGGAAAGTCCCCAGGCTCCCCAGCAGGCAGAAGTATGCAAAGCATGCATCTCAATTAGTCAGCAACCATA
GTCCCGCCCCTAACTCCGCCCATCCCGCCCCTAACTCCGCCCAGTTCCGCCCATTCTCCGCCCCATGGCT
GACTAATTTTTTTTATTTATGCAGAGGCCGAGGCCGCCTCTGCCTCTGAGCTATTCCAGAAGTAGTGAGG
AGGCTTTTTTGGAGGCCTAGGCTTTTGCAAAAAGCTCCCGGGAGCTTGTATATCCATTTTCGGATCTGAT
CAGCACGTGTTGACAATTAATCATCGGCATAGTATATCGGCATAGTATAATACGACAAGGTGAGGAACTA
AACCATGACCGAGTACAAGCCCACGGTGCGCCTCGCCACCCGCGACGACGTCCCCAGGGCCGTACGCACC
CTCGCCGCCGCGTTCGCCGACTACCCCGCCACGCGCCACACCGTCGATCCGGACCGCCACATCGAGCGGG
TCACCGAGCTGCAAGAACTCTTCCTCACGCGCGTCGGGCTCGACATCGGCAAGGTGTGGGTCGCGGACGA
CGGCGCCGCGGTGGCGGTCTGGACCACGCCGGAGAGCGTCGAAGCGGGGGCGGTGTTCGCCGAGATCGGC
CCGCGCATGGCCGAGTTGAGCGGTTCCCGGCTGGCCGCGCAGCAACAGATGGAAGGCCTCCTGGCGCCGC
ACCGGCCCAAGGAGCCCGCGTGGTTCCTGGCCACCGTCGGCGTCTCGCCCGACCACCAGGGCAAGGGTCT
GGGCAGCGCCGTCGTGCTCCCCGGAGTGGAGGCGGCCGAGCGCGCCGGGGTGCCCGCCTTCCTGGAGACA
TCCGCGCCCCGCAACCTCCCCTTCTACGAGCGGCTCGGCTTCACCGTCACCGCCGACGTCGAGGTGCCCG
AAGGACCGCGCACCTGGTGCATGACCCGCAAGCCCGGTGCCTGACACGTGCTACGAGATTTCGATTCCAC
CGCCGCCTTCTATGAAAGGTTGGGCTTCGGAATCGTTTTCCGGGACGCCGGCTGGATGATCCTCCAGCGC
GGGGATCTCATGCTGGAGTTCTTCGCCCACCCCAACTTGTTTATTGCAGCTTATAATGGTTACAAATAAA
GCAATAGCATCACAAATTTCACAAATAAAGCATTTTTTTCACTGCATTCTAGTTGTGGTTTGTCCAAACT
CATCAATGTATCTTATCATGTCTGTATACCGTCGACCTCTAGCTAGAGCTTGGCGTAATCATGGTCATTA
CCAATGCTTAATCAGTGAGGCACCTATCTCAGCGATCTGTCTATTTCGTTCATCCATAGTTGCCTGACTC
CCCGTCGTGTAGATAACTACGATACGGGAGGGCTTACCATCTGGCCCCAGCGCTGCGATGATACCGCGAG
AACCACGCTCACCGGCTCCGGATTTATCAGCAATAAACCAGCCAGCCGGAAGGGCCGAGCGCAGAAGTGG
TCCTGCAACTTTATCCGCCTCCATCCAGTCTATTAATTGTTGCCGGGAAGCTAGAGTAAGTAGTTCGCCA
GTTAATAGTTTGCGCAACGTTGTTGCCATCGCTACAGGCATCGTGGTGTCACGCTCGTCGTTTGGTATGG
CTTCATTCAGCTCCGGTTCCCAACGATCAAGGCGAGTTACATGATCCCCCATGTTGTGCAAAAAAGCGGT
TAGCTCCTTCGGTCCTCCGATCGTTGTCAGAAGTAAGTTGGCCGCAGTGTTATCACTCATGGTTATGGCA
GCACTGCATAATTCTCTTACTGTCATGCCATCCGTAAGATGCTTTTCTGTGACTGGTGAGTACTCAACCA
AGTCATTCTGAGAATAGTGTATGCGGCGACCGAGTTGCTCTTGCCCGGCGTCAATACGGGATAATACCGC
GCCACATAGCAGAACTTTAAAAGTGCTCATCATTGGAAAACGTTCTTCGGGGCGAAAACTCTCAAGGATC
TTACCGCTGTTGAGATCCAGTTCGATGTAACCCACTCGTGCACCCAACTGATCTTCAGCATCTTTTACTT
TCACCAGCGTTTCTGGGTGAGCAAAAACAGGAAGGCAAAATGCCGCAAAAAAGGGAATAAGGGCGACACG
GAAATGTTGAATACTCATATTCTTCCTTTTTCAATATTATTGAAGCATTTATCAGGGTTATTGTCTCATG
AGCGGATACATATTTGAATGTATTTAGAAAAATAAACAAATAGGGGTCAGTGTTACAACCAATTAACCAA
TTCTGAACATTATCGCGAGCCCATTTATACCTGAATATGGCTCATAACACCCCTTGCTCATGACCAAAAT
CCCTTAACGTGAGTTACGCGCGCGTCGTTCCACTGAGCGTCAGACCCCGTAGAAAAGATCAAAGGATCTT
CTTGAGATCCTTTTTTTCTGCGCGTAATCTGCTGCTTGCAAACAAAAAAACCACCGCTACCAGCGGTGGT
TTGTTTGCCGGATCAAGAGCTACCAACTCTTTTTCCGAAGGTAACTGGCTTCAGCAGAGCGCAGATACCA
AATACTGTTCTTCTAGTGTAGCCGTAGTTAGCCCACCACTTCAAGAACTCTGTAGCACCGCCTACATACC
TCGCTCTGCTAATCCTGTTACCAGTGGCTGCTGCCAGTGGCGATAAGTCGTGTCTTACCGGGTTGGACTC
AAGACGATAGTTACCGGATAAGGCGCAGCGGTCGGGCTGAACGGGGGGTTCGTGCACACAGCCCAGCTTG
GAGCGAACGACCTACACCGAACTGAGATACCTACAGCGTGAGCTATGAGAAAGCGCCACGCTTCCCGAAG
GGAGAAAGGCGGACAGGTATCCGGTAAGCGGCAGGGTCGGAACAGGAGAGCGCACGAGGGAGCTTCCAGG
GGGAAACGCCTGGTATCTTTATAGTCCTGTCGGGTTTCGCCACCTCTGACTTGAGCGTCGATTTTTGTGA
TGCTCGTCAGGGGGGCGGAGCCTATGGAAAAACGCCAGCAACGCGGCCTTTTTACGGTTCCTGGCCTTTT
GCTGGCCTTTTGCTCACATGTTCTTTCCTGCGTTATCCCCTGATTCTGTGGATAACCGTATTACCGCCTT
TGAGTGAGCTGATACCGCTCGCCGCAGCCGAACGACCGAGCGCAGCGAGTCAGTGAGCGAGGAAGCGGAA
GGCGAGAGTAGGGAACTGCCAGGCATCAAACTAAGCAGAAGGCCCCTGACGGATGGCCTTTTTGCGTTTC
TACAAACTCTTTCTGTGTTGTAAAACGACGGCCAGTCTTAAGCTCGGGCCCCCTGGGCGGTTCTGATAAC
GAGTAATCGTTAATCCGCAAATAACGTAAAAACCCGCTTCGGCGGGTTTTTTTATGGGGGGAGTTTAGGG
AAAGAGCATTTGTCAGAATATTTAAGGGCGCCTGTCACTTTGCTTGATATATGAGAATTATTTAACCTTA
TAAATGAGAAAAAAGCAACGCACTTTAAATAAGATACGTTGCTTTTTCGATTGATGAACACCTATAATTA
AACTATTCATCTATTATTTATGATTTTTTGTATATACAATATTTCTAGTTTGTTAAAGAGAATTAAGAAA
ATAAATCTCGAAAATAATAAAGGGAAAATCAGTTTTTGATATCAAAATTATACATGTCAACGATAATACA
AAATATAATACAAACTATAAGATGTTATCAGTATTTATTATCATTTAGAATAAATTTTGTGTCGCCCTTA
ATTGTGAGCGGATAACAATTACGAGCTTCATGCACAGTGGCGTTGACTCAATATTGGCCATTAGCCATAT
TATTCATTGGTTATATAGCATAAATCAATATTGGCTATTGGCCATTGCATACGTTGTATCTATATCATAA
TATGTACATTTATATTGGCTCATGTCCAATATGACCGCCATGTT
Features (pLannotate 1.2.2; 21 found; start..end, strand, type, name):
     77..380     +  enhancer       CMV enhancer: human cytomegalovirus immediate early enhancer
    381..584     +  promoter       CMV promoter: human cytomegalovirus (CMV) immediate early promoter
    720..763     +  intron         CMV intron (fragment): modified intron A from human cytomegalovirus
    815..833     +  promoter       SP6 promoter: promoter for bacteriophage SP6 RNA polymerase
    837..874     +  CDS            IgH signal sequence (fragment): signal sequence from the mouse immunoglobulin heavy chain variable region
    929..1990    +  CDS            KIR3DX1: KI3X1_HUMAN - Also known as KIR3DL0, LENG12. Protein uncertain: Swiss-Prot protein existence level 5. From Homo sapiens (Human).
   1901..2683    +  CDS            IGHG1 (fragment): IGHG1_HUMAN - Experimental evidence at protein level: Swiss-Prot protein existence level 1. Constant region of immunoglobulin heavy chains. Immunoglobulins, also known as antibodies, are membrane-bound or secreted glycoproteins produced by B lymphocytes. In the recognition phase of humoral immunity, the membrane-bound immunoglobulins serve as receptors which, upon binding of a specific antigen, trigger the clonal expansion and differentiation of B lymphocytes into immunoglobulins- secreting plasma cells. Secreted immunoglobulins mediate the effector phase of humoral immunity, which results in
   2898..3009    +  polyA_signal   bGH poly(A) signal: bovine growth hormone polyadenylation signal
   3010..3118    +  rep_origin     f1 ori (fragment): f1 bacteriophage origin of replication; arrow indicates direction of (+) strand synthesis
   3132..3461    +  promoter       SV40 promoter: SV40 enhancer and early promoter
   3509..3556    +  promoter       EM7 promoter: synthetic bacterial promoter&nbsp
   3575..4174    +  CDS            PuroR (fragment): puromycin N-acetyltransferase; pac from Streptomyces; confers resistance to puromycin
   4184..4309    +  CDS            ble (fragment): BLE_KLEPN - Experimental evidence at protein level: Swiss-Prot protein existence level 1. Binding protein with a strong affinity to the bleomycin family of antibiotics. Binds to CL990; an antimitotic-antibiotic compound. From Klebsiella pneumoniae.
   4304..4425    +  polyA_signal   SV40 poly(A) signal: SV40 polyadenylation signal
   4478..5338    -  CDS            AmpR: β-lactamase; bla; confers resistance to ampicillin, carbenicillin, and related antibiotics
   5341..5437    -  promoter       AmpR promoter (fragment): bla
   5467..5491    -  CDS            KanR (fragment): aminoglycoside phosphotransferase; aph(3')-Ia; confers resistance to kanamycin
   5602..6190    +  rep_origin     ori: high-copy-number ColE1/pMB1/pBR322/pUC origin of replication
   6415..6432    +  terminator     rrnB T2 terminator (fragment): transcription terminator T2 from the E. coli rrnB gene
   6457..6476    -  CDS            lacZα (fragment): LacZα fragment of β-galactosidase; lacZ fragment
   6932..6948    +  protein_bind   lac operator: The lac repressor binds to the lac operator to inhibit transcription in E. coli. This inhibition can be relieved by adding lactose or isopropyl-β-D-thiogalactopyranoside (IPTG). lac repressor encoded by lacI
