[The description below was written by a language model from this plasmid's Addgene catalogue record and pLannotate feature annotations shown in this document.]
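Description:
pD649-HAsp-KIR3DX1-Fc(DAPA)-AviTag-6xHis is a mammalian expression plasmid built on the pD649 backbone for producing a secreted, Fc-fused form of human KIR3DX1 (also called KI3X1, KIR3DL0 or LENG12), an immunoglobulin-superfamily protein. It is propagated in E. coli as a high-copy plasmid through a ColE1/pUC-type origin and selected with ampicillin via the β-lactamase gene. A second cassette in the feature table, consisting of the SV40 early promoter and bacterial EM7 promoter upstream of a puromycin N-acetyltransferase coding sequence and an SV40 polyadenylation signal, would allow puromycin selection in mammalian cells, although the catalogue entry does not mention this. Short fragments annotated as f1 ori, ble, KanR, lacZα and an rrnB terminator appear to be backbone remnants.

The expression unit is driven by the CMV immediate-early enhancer and promoter followed by a fragment of CMV intron A. An SP6 promoter sits just before the coding region and also serves as a sequencing primer site. The name indicates an HA signal peptide (HAsp), whereas the automated annotation labels the short leader as a fragment of a mouse IgH signal sequence, so the leader's identity is not resolved by the record. The roughly 1 kb KIR3DX1 insert, placed between retained NotI and AscI sites, is fused at its C terminus to a human IgG1 Fc. This Fc carries the D265A and P329A (DAPA) substitutions, which are generally used to weaken Fc effector interactions. An AviTag for site-specific biotinylation and a 6xHis tag for affinity purification follow, and a bGH polyadenylation signal ends the unit. The plasmid belongs to a collection made for mapping interactions among human IgSF cell-surface proteins. The depositor notes that some members may carry an IS4-like transposase insertion upstream of the CMV promoter; no such feature is annotated here.
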