Addgene plasmid #156774: pD649-HAsp-KIR3DX1-Fc(DAPA)-AviTag-6xHis
Purpose: Mammalian expression of secreted protein fused to Fc(DAPA)-Avi-6xHis.
Depositing lab: Chris Garcia. Depositing organization: Stanford University. Publication: A Human IgSF Cell-Surface Interactome Reveals a Complex Network of Protein-Protein Interactions. Wojtowicz WM, Vielmetter J, Fernandes RA, Siepe DH, Eastman CL, Chisholm GB, Cox S, Klock H, Anderson PW, Rue SM, Miller JJ, Glaser SM, Bragstad ML, Vance J, Lam AW, Lesley SA, Zinn K, Garcia KC. Cell. 2020 Aug 20;182(4):1027-1043.e17. doi: 10.1016/j.cell.2020.07.025. PubMed 32822567.
Backbone
  Vector backbone: pD649
  Backbone size w/o insert (bp): 6106
  Vector type: Mammalian Expression
Growth in bacteria
  Bacterial resistance: Ampicillin, 100 μg/mL
  Growth temperature: 37°C
  Growth strain: DH5alpha
  Copy number: High Copy
Gene/Insert
  Gene/Insert name: KIR3DX1 (alt name: KI3X1)
  Species: H. sapiens (human)
  Insert size (bp): 1008
  Mutation: Fc region of human IgG contains D265A and P329A mutations (DAPA)
  Entrez Gene: KIR3DX1 (a.k.a. LENG12, KIR3DL0, FLJ00060)
  Promoter: CMV/SP6
  Tag / fusion protein: Fc(DAPA)-AviTag-6xHis (C terminal on backbone)
  Cloning method: Restriction Enzyme; 5′ cloning site GCGGCCGC (not destroyed); 3′ cloning site GGCGCGCC (not destroyed)
  Sequencing primers: 5′ ATTTAGGTGACACTATAG; 3′ CACGTACCAGTTGAACTTCACC
Resource information
  A portion of this plasmid was derived from a plasmid made by: synthesis by ThermoFisher
Terms and licenses: Academic/Nonprofit Terms; Industry Terms: Not Available to Industry
Depositor comments: Some plasmids in this collection may have an IS4-like element ISVsa5 family transposase upstream of the CMV promoter.
How to cite: pD649-HAsp-KIR3DX1-Fc(DAPA)-AviTag-6xHis was a gift from Chris Garcia (Addgene plasmid # 156774 ; http://n2t.net/addgene:156774 ; RRID:Addgene_156774)
