>Addgene plasmid #156774 | pD649-HAsp-KIR3DX1-Fc(DAPA)-AviTag-6xHis | depositor partial sequence | sequence record 302658 | insert (secreted protein)
CAGAAAATTTGTCCTCATGCCGGCGCTCAGGACAAGTTCTCTCTGTCTGCTTGGCCCTCTCCTGTGGTGC
CTCTTGGAGGAAGAGTGACCCTGAGCTGTCACAGCCACCTGAGATTCGTGATCTGGACCATCTTCCAGAC
CACCGGCACAAGAAGCCACGAGCTGCACACAGGCCTGAGCAACAACATCACAATCAGCCCCGTGACACCT
GAGCACGCCGGCACATATAGATGCGTGGGCATCTACAAGCACGCCAGCAAGTGGTCCGCCGAGAGCAACT
CTCTGAAGATCATCGTGACCGGCCTGTTCACCAAGCCTAGCATCTCTGCCCATCCTAGCAGCCTGGTTCA
CGCTGGTGCTAGGGTGTCCCTGAGATGTCATAGCGAGCTGGCCTTCGACGAGTTCATCCTGTACAAAGAG
GGCCACATCCAGCACAGCCAGCAGCTGGATCAAGGCATGGAAGCCGGCATCCACTACGTGGAAGCCGTGT
TTTCTATGGGCCCTGTGACACCAGCTCACGCTGGCGCCTATAGATGCTGCGGCTGTTTCAGCCACAGCAG
ATACGAGTGGTCTGCCCCTAGCGACCCTCTGGATATCGTGATCACCGGCAAGTATAAGAAGCCCAGCCTG
AGCACCCAGGTGGACCCTATGATGAGACTGGGCGAGAAGCTGACCCTGTTCTGCAGCAGCGAGATCAGCT
TCGACCAGTACCACCTGTTTAGACACGGCGTGGCACACGGACAATGGCTGTCTGGTGGACAGAGACACAG
AGAGGCCTTCCAGGCCAATTTCAGCGTGGGCAGAGCTACACCTGTGCCTGGCGGCACCTACAGATGCTAC
GGCAGCTTCAACGACAGCCCCTACAAGCCTCCTGTGACCAGATGCAACTTCACCCCTCAAGAGACACTGC
GGGTGCTGCTGTGTCACTCCCAGAATCCTCCACTGAATCTGACCCATCTGGCCCTGAAGGATAGCCCCGC
CACATGTATCTGCAGCCTGGACTCTCAA
